Addgene plasmid #235244: pX458-ITGB6
Purpose: Encodes gRNA for human ITGB6
Depositing lab: Jan Carette. Depositing organization: Stanford University. Publication: MYADM binds human parechovirus 1 and is essential for viral entry. Qiao W, Richards CM, Kim Y, Zengel JR, Ding S, Greenberg HB, Carette JE. Nat Commun. 2024 Apr 24;15(1):3469. doi: 10.1038/s41467-024-47825-0. PubMed 38658526.
Backbone
  Vector backbone: pX458-mCherry
  Backbone manufacturer: Joanna Wysocka (Addgene #161974)
  Vector type: Mammalian Expression, CRISPR
  Selectable markers: mCherry
Growth in bacteria
  Bacterial resistance: Ampicillin, 100 μg/mL
  Growth temperature: 37°C
  Growth strain: NEB Stable
  Copy number: Unknown
Gene/Insert
  Gene/Insert name: ITGB6
  gRNA/shRNA sequence: CCAGACTGAGGACTACCCGG
  Species: H. sapiens (human)
  Entrez Gene: ITGB6 (a.k.a. AI1H)
Terms and licenses: Academic/Nonprofit Terms; Industry Terms: Not Available to Industry
How to cite: pX458-ITGB6 was a gift from Jan Carette (Addgene plasmid # 235244 ; http://n2t.net/addgene:235244 ; RRID:Addgene_235244)
