[The description below was written by a language model from this plasmid's Addgene catalogue record and pLannotate feature annotations shown in this document.]
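Description:
pX458-ITGB6 is an all-in-one mammalian CRISPR/Cas9 expression plasmid of about 9.3 kb, built on the pX458-mCherry backbone and carrying a single guide RNA directed against human ITGB6, the integrin β6 subunit gene. It is maintained in bacteria through a high-copy ColE1/pUC-type origin and selected with ampicillin via the β-lactamase gene and its own promoter. An f1 phage origin is also present. The short bom and rop matches in the feature table are only fragments of pBR322-derived backbone sequence.

The plasmid holds two expression units. A human U6 RNA polymerase III promoter drives the ITGB6-targeting spacer fused to the Streptococcus pyogenes guide RNA scaffold; a second, partial scaffold match lies just downstream. The adjacent unit uses a CMV enhancer, chicken β-actin promoter and hybrid intron to express S. pyogenes Cas9. The table annotates Cas9 as contiguous N- and C-terminal portions that together form one continuous coding region, followed by a nucleoplasmin nuclear localization signal. The mCherry coding sequence lies downstream, ahead of a bovine growth hormone polyadenylation signal. The element linking Cas9 to mCherry is not annotated, so the record does not state how the two are coupled. A single AAV2 inverted terminal repeat sits after the polyA signal; with only one annotated, the plasmid is not evidently intended for AAV packaging.

No drug resistance marker for mammalian cells is listed; mCherry serves as the selectable marker, so cells that took up the plasmid can be identified or sorted by red fluorescence. The stated purpose is simply to encode the ITGB6 guide, consistent with disrupting ITGB6 in human cells, and the associated publication concerns host factors in human parechovirus 1 entry.
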