Features (pLannotate 1.2.2; 19 found; start..end, strand, type, name):
      1..589     +  rep_origin     ori: high-copy-number ColE1/pMB1/pBR322/pUC origin of replication
    651..891     +  promoter       U6 promoter: RNA polymerase III promoter for human U6 snRNA
    921..996     +  misc_RNA       gRNA scaffold: guide RNA scaffold for the Streptococcus pyogenes CRISPR/Cas9 system
   1003..1046    +  misc_RNA       gRNA scaffold (fragment): guide RNA scaffold for the Streptococcus pyogenes CRISPR/Cas9 system
   1093..1378    +  enhancer       CMV enhancer: human cytomegalovirus immediate early enhancer; contains an 18-bp deletion relative to the standard CMV enhancer
   1380..1657    +  promoter       chicken β-actin promoter: No description available
   1658..1885    +  intron         hybrid intron: hybrid between chicken β-actin (CBA) and minute virus of mice (MMV) introns (Gray et al., 2011)
   2023..3624    +  CDS            Cas9(N): N-terminal portion of Streptococcus pyogenes Cas9 (Zetsche et al., 2015)
   3625..6123    +  CDS            Cas9(C): C-terminal portion of Streptococcus pyogenes Cas9 (Zetsche et al., 2015)
   6124..6171    +  CDS            nucleoplasmin NLS: bipartite nuclear localization signal from nucleoplasmin
   6241..6945    +  CDS            mCherry: mCherry is a basic (constitutively fluorescent) red fluorescent protein published in 2004, derived from Discosoma sp.. It is reported to be a very rapidly-maturing monomer with low acid sensitivity.
   6979..7090    +  polyA_signal   bGH poly(A) signal: bovine growth hormone polyadenylation signal
   7195..7335    +  repeat_region  AAV2 ITR: inverted terminal repeat of adeno-associated virus serotype 2 inverted
   7340..7391    -  misc_feature   bom (fragment): basis of mobility region from pBR322
   7410..7865    +  rep_origin     f1 ori (sequence partly withheld): f1 bacteriophage origin of replication; arrow indicates direction of (+) strand synthesis
   7866..7915    -  misc_feature   bom (fragment): basis of mobility region from pBR322
   8017..8052    -  CDS            rop (fragment): Rop protein, which maintains plasmids at low copy number; rop
   8147..8251    +  promoter       AmpR promoter: bla
   8252..9112    +  CDS            AmpR: β-lactamase; bla; confers resistance to ampicillin, carbenicillin, and related antibiotics
>Addgene plasmid #235244 | pX458-ITGB6 | addgene full sequence | sequence record 469814 | Addgene NGS Result
TTGAGATCCTTTTTTTCTGCGCGTAATCTGCTGCTTGCAAACAAAAAAACCACCGCTACCAGCGGTGGTT
TGTTTGCCGGATCAAGAGCTACCAACTCTTTTTCCGAAGGTAACTGGCTTCAGCAGAGCGCAGATACCAA
ATACTGTTCTTCTAGTGTAGCCGTAGTTAGGCCACCACTTCAAGAACTCTGTAGCACCGCCTACATACCT
CGCTCTGCTAATCCTGTTACCAGTGGCTGCTGCCAGTGGCGATAAGTCGTGTCTTACCGGGTTGGACTCA
AGACGATAGTTACCGGATAAGGCGCAGCGGTCGGGCTGAACGGGGGGTTCGTGCACACAGCCCAGCTTGG
AGCGAACGACCTACACCGAACTGAGATACCTACAGCGTGAGCTATGAGAAAGCGCCACGCTTCCCGAAGG
GAGAAAGGCGGACAGGTATCCGGTAAGCGGCAGGGTCGGAACAGGAGAGCGCACGAGGGAGCTTCCAGGG
GGAAACGCCTGGTATCTTTATAGTCCTGTCGGGTTTCGCCACCTCTGACTTGAGCGTCGATTTTTGTGAT
GCTCGTCAGGGGGGCGGAGCCTATGGAAAAACGCCAGCAACGCGGCCTTTTTACGGTTCCTGGCCTTTTG
CTGGCCTTTTGCTCACATGTGAGGGCCTATTTCCCATGATTCCTTCATATTTGCATATACGATACAAGGC
TGTTAGAGAGATAATTGGAATTAATTTGACTGTAAACACAAAGATATTAGTACAAAATACGTGACGTAGA
AAGTAATAATTTCTTGGGTAGTTTGCAGTTTTAAAATTATGTTTTAAAATGGACTATCATATGCTTACCG
TAACTTGAAAGTATTTCGATTTCTTGGCTTTATATATCTTGTGGAAAGGACGAAACACCGCCAGACTGAG
GACTACCCGGGTTTTAGAGCTAGAAATAGCAAGTTAAAATAAGGCTAGTCCGTTATCAACTTGAAAAAGT
GGCACCGAGTCGGTGCTTTTTTGTTTTAGAGCTAGAAATAGCAAGTTAAAATAAGGCTAGTCCGTTTTTA
GCGCGTGCGCCAATTCTGCAGACAAATGGCTCTAGAGGTACCCGTTACATAACTTACGGTAAATGGCCCG
CCTGGCTGACCGCCCAACGACCCCCGCCCATTGACGTCAATAGTAACGCCAATAGGGACTTTCCATTGAC
GTCAATGGGTGGAGTATTTACGGTAAACTGCCCACTTGGCAGTACATCAAGTGTATCATATGCCAAGTAC
GCCCCCTATTGACGTCAATGACGGTAAATGGCCCGCCTGGCATTGTGCCCAGTACATGACCTTATGGGAC
TTTCCTACTTGGCAGTACATCTACGTATTAGTCATCGCTATTACCATGGTCGAGGTGAGCCCCACGTTCT
GCTTCACTCTCCCCATCTCCCCCCCCTCCCCACCCCCAATTTTGTATTTATTTATTTTTTAATTATTTTG
TGCAGCGATGGGGGCGGGGGGGGGGGGGGGGCGCGCGCCRGGSGGGGSGGGGSGGGGSGRGGGGSGGGGS
GGGGCGAGGCGGAGAGGTGCGGCGGCAGCCAATCAGAGCGGCGCGCTCCGAAAGTTTCCTTTTATGGCGA
GGCGGCGGCGGCGGCGGCCCTATAAAAAGCGAAGCGCGCGGCGGGCGGGAGTCGCTGCGCGCTGCCTTCG
CCCCGTGCCCCGCTCCGCCGCCGCCTCGCGCCGCCCGCCCCGGCTCTGACTGACCGCGTTACTCCCACAG
GTGAGCGGGCGGGACGGCCCTTCTCCTCCGGGCTGTAATTAGCTGAGCAAGAGGTAAGGGTTTAAGGGAT
GGTTGGTTGGTGGGGTATTAATGTTTAATTACCTGGAGCACCTGCCTGAAATCACTTTTTTTCAGGTTGG
ACCGGTGCCACCATGGACTATAAGGACCACGACGGAGACTACAAGGATCATGATATTGATTACAAAGACG
ATGACGATAAGATGGCCCCAAAGAAGAAGCGGAAGGTCGGTATCCACGGAGTCCCAGCAGCCGACAAGAA
GTACAGCATCGGCCTGGACATCGGCACCAACTCTGTGGGCTGGGCCGTGATCACCGACGAGTACAAGGTG
CCCAGCAAGAAATTCAAGGTGCTGGGCAACACCGACCGGCACAGCATCAAGAAGAACCTGATCGGAGCCC
TGCTGTTCGACAGCGGCGAAACAGCCGAGGCCACCCGGCTGAAGAGAACCGCCAGAAGAAGATACACCAG
ACGGAAGAACCGGATCTGCTATCTGCAAGAGATCTTCAGCAACGAGATGGCCAAGGTGGACGACAGCTTC
TTCCACAGACTGGAAGAGTCCTTCCTGGTGGAAGAGGATAAGAAGCACGAGCGGCACCCCATCTTCGGCA
ACATCGTGGACGAGGTGGCCTACCACGAGAAGTACCCCACCATCTACCACCTGAGAAAGAAACTGGTGGA
CAGCACCGACAAGGCCGACCTGCGGCTGATCTATCTGGCCCTGGCCCACATGATCAAGTTCCGGGGCCAC
TTCCTGATCGAGGGCGACCTGAACCCCGACAACAGCGACGTGGACAAGCTGTTCATCCAGCTGGTGCAGA
CCTACAACCAGCTGTTCGAGGAAAACCCCATCAACGCCAGCGGCGTGGACGCCAAGGCCATCCTGTCTGC
CAGACTGAGCAAGAGCAGACGGCTGGAAAATCTGATCGCCCAGCTGCCCGGCGAGAAGAAGAATGGCCTG
TTCGGAAACCTGATTGCCCTGAGCCTGGGCCTGACCCCCAACTTCAAGAGCAACTTCGACCTGGCCGAGG
ATGCCAAACTGCAGCTGAGCAAGGACACCTACGACGACGACCTGGACAACCTGCTGGCCCAGATCGGCGA
CCAGTACGCCGACCTGTTTCTGGCCGCCAAGAACCTGTCCGACGCCATCCTGCTGAGCGACATCCTGAGA
GTGAACACCGAGATCACCAAGGCCCCCCTGAGCGCCTCTATGATCAAGAGATACGACGAGCACCACCAGG
ACCTGACCCTGCTGAAAGCTCTCGTGCGGCAGCAGCTGCCTGAGAAGTACAAAGAGATTTTCTTCGACCA
GAGCAAGAACGGCTACGCCGGCTACATTGACGGCGGAGCCAGCCAGGAAGAGTTCTACAAGTTCATCAAG
CCCATCCTGGAAAAGATGGACGGCACCGAGGAACTGCTCGTGAAGCTGAACAGAGAGGACCTGCTGCGGA
AGCAGCGGACCTTCGACAACGGCAGCATCCCCCACCAGATCCACCTGGGAGAGCTGCACGCCATTCTGCG
GCGGCAGGAAGATTTTTACCCATTCCTGAAGGACAACCGGGAAAAGATCGAGAAGATCCTGACCTTCCGC
ATCCCCTACTACGTGGGCCCTCTGGCCAGGGGAAACAGCAGATTCGCCTGGATGACCAGAAAGAGCGAGG
AAACCATCACCCCCTGGAACTTCGAGGAAGTGGTGGACAAGGGCGCTTCCGCCCAGAGCTTCATCGAGCG
GATGACCAACTTCGATAAGAACCTGCCCAACGAGAAGGTGCTGCCCAAGCACAGCCTGCTGTACGAGTAC
TTCACCGTGTATAACGAGCTGACCAAAGTGAAATACGTGACCGAGGGAATGAGAAAGCCCGCCTTCCTGA
GCGGCGAGCAGAAAAAGGCCATCGTGGACCTGCTGTTCAAGACCAACCGGAAAGTGACCGTGAAGCAGCT
GAAAGAGGACTACTTCAAGAAAATCGAGTGCTTCGACTCCGTGGAAATCTCCGGCGTGGAAGATCGGTTC
AACGCCTCCCTGGGCACATACCACGATCTGCTGAAAATTATCAAGGACAAGGACTTCCTGGACAATGAGG
AAAACGAGGACATTCTGGAAGATATCGTGCTGACCCTGACACTGTTTGAGGACAGAGAGATGATCGAGGA
ACGGCTGAAAACCTATGCCCACCTGTTCGACGACAAAGTGATGAAGCAGCTGAAGCGGCGGAGATACACC
GGCTGGGGCAGGCTGAGCCGGAAGCTGATCAACGGCATCCGGGACAAGCAGTCCGGCAAGACAATCCTGG
ATTTCCTGAAGTCCGACGGCTTCGCCAACAGAAACTTCATGCAGCTGATCCACGACGACAGCCTGACCTT
TAAAGAGGACATCCAGAAAGCCCAGGTGTCCGGCCAGGGCGATAGCCTGCACGAGCACATTGCCAATCTG
GCCGGCAGCCCCGCCATTAAGAAGGGCATCCTGCAGACAGTGAAGGTGGTGGACGAGCTCGTGAAAGTGA
TGGGCCGGCACAAGCCCGAGAACATCGTGATCGAAATGGCCAGAGAGAACCAGACCACCCAGAAGGGACA
GAAGAACAGCCGCGAGAGAATGAAGCGGATCGAAGAGGGCATCAAAGAGCTGGGCAGCCAGATCCTGAAA
GAACACCCCGTGGAAAACACCCAGCTGCAGAACGAGAAGCTGTACCTGTACTACCTGCAGAATGGGCGGG
ATATGTACGTGGACCAGGAACTGGACATCAACCGGCTGTCCGACTACGATGTGGACCATATCGTGCCTCA
GAGCTTTCTGAAGGACGACTCCATCGACAACAAGGTGCTGACCAGAAGCGACAAGAACCGGGGCAAGAGC
GACAACGTGCCCTCCGAAGAGGTCGTGAAGAAGATGAAGAACTACTGGCGGCAGCTGCTGAACGCCAAGC
TGATTACCCAGAGAAAGTTCGACAATCTGACCAAGGCCGAGAGAGGCGGCCTGAGCGAACTGGATAAGGC
CGGCTTCATCAAGAGACAGCTGGTGGAAACCCGGCAGATCACAAAGCACGTGGCACAGATCCTGGACTCC
CGGATGAACACTAAGTACGACGAGAATGACAAGCTGATCCGGGAAGTGAAAGTGATCACCCTGAAGTCCA
AGCTGGTGTCCGATTTCCGGAAGGATTTCCAGTTTTACAAAGTGCGCGAGATCAACAACTACCACCACGC
CCACGACGCCTACCTGAACGCCGTCGTGGGAACCGCCCTGATCAAAAAGTACCCTAAGCTGGAAAGCGAG
TTCGTGTACGGCGACTACAAGGTGTACGACGTGCGGAAGATGATCGCCAAGAGCGAGCAGGAAATCGGCA
AGGCTACCGCCAAGTACTTCTTCTACAGCAACATCATGAACTTTTTCAAGACCGAGATTACCCTGGCCAA
CGGCGAGATCCGGAAGCGGCCTCTGATCGAGACAAACGGCGAAACCGGGGAGATCGTGTGGGATAAGGGC
CGGGATTTTGCCACCGTGCGGAAAGTGCTGAGCATGCCCCAAGTGAATATCGTGAAAAAGACCGAGGTGC
AGACAGGCGGCTTCAGCAAAGAGTCTATCCTGCCCAAGAGGAACAGCGATAAGCTGATCGCCAGAAAGAA
GGACTGGGACCCTAAGAAGTACGGCGGCTTCGACAGCCCCACCGTGGCCTATTCTGTGCTGGTGGTGGCC
AAAGTGGAAAAGGGCAAGTCCAAGAAACTGAAGAGTGTGAAAGAGCTGCTGGGGATCACCATCATGGAAA
GAAGCAGCTTCGAGAAGAATCCCATCGACTTTCTGGAAGCCAAGGGCTACAAAGAAGTGAAAAAGGACCT
GATCATCAAGCTGCCTAAGTACTCCCTGTTCGAGCTGGAAAACGGCCGGAAGAGAATGCTGGCCTCTGCC
GGCGAACTGCAGAAGGGAAACGAACTGGCCCTGCCCTCCAAATATGTGAACTTCCTGTACCTGGCCAGCC
ACTATGAGAAGCTGAAGGGCTCCCCCGAGGATAATGAGCAGAAACAGCTGTTTGTGGAACAGCACAAGCA
CTACCTGGACGAGATCATCGAGCAGATCAGCGAGTTCTCCAAGAGAGTGATCCTGGCCGACGCTAATCTG
GACAAAGTGCTGTCCGCCTACAACAAGCACCGGGATAAGCCCATCAGAGAGCAGGCCGAGAATATCATCC
ACCTGTTTACCCTGACCAATCTGGGAGCCCCTGCCGCCTTCAAGTACTTTGACACCACCATCGACCGGAA
GAGGTACACCAGCACCAAAGAGGTGCTGGACGCCACCCTGATCCACCAGAGCATCACCGGCCTGTACGAG
ACACGGATCGACCTGTCTCAGCTGGGAGGCGACAAAAGGCCGGCGGCCACGAAAAAGGCCGGCCAGGCAA
AAAAGAAAAAGGAATTCGGCAGTGGAGAGGGCAGAGGAAGTCTGCTAACATGCGGTGACGTCGAGGAGAA
TCCTGGCCCAGTGAGCAAGGGCGAGGAGGATAACATGGCCATCATCAAGGAGTTCATGCGCTTCAAGGTG
CACATGGAGGGCTCCGTGAACGGCCACGAGTTCGAGATCGAGGGCGAGGGCGAGGGCCGCCCCTACGAGG
GCACCCAGACCGCCAAGCTGAAGGTGACCAAGGGTGGCCCCCTGCCCTTCGCCTGGGACATCCTGTCCCC
TCAGTTCATGTACGGCTCCAAGGCCTACGTGAAGCACCCCGCCGACATCCCCGACTACTTGAAGCTGTCC
TTCCCCGAGGGCTTCAAGTGGGAGCGCGTGATGAACTTCGAGGACGGCGGCGTGGTGACCGTGACCCAGG
ACTCCTCCCTGCAGGACGGCGAGTTCATCTACAAGGTGAAGCTGCGCGGCACCAACTTCCCCTCCGACGG
CCCCGTAATGCAGAAGAAAACCATGGGCTGGGAGGCCTCCTCCGAGCGGATGTACCCCGAGGACGGCGCC
CTGAAGGGCGAGATCAAGCAGAGGCTGAAGCTGAAGGACGGCGGCCACTACGACGCTGAGGTCAAGACCA
CCTACAAGGCCAAGAAGCCCGTGCAGCTGCCCGGCGCCTACAACGTCAACATCAAGTTGGACATCACCTC
CCACAACGAGGACTACACCATCGTGGAACAGTACGAACGCGCCGAGGGCCGCCACTCCACCGGCGGCATG
GACGAGCTGTACAAGGAATTCTAACTAGAGCTCGCTGATCAGCCTCGACTGTGCCTTCTAGTTGCCAGCC
ATCTGTTGTTTGCCCCTCCCCCGTGCCTTCCTTGACCCTGGAAGGTGCCACTCCCACTGTCCTTTCCTAA
TAAAATGAGGAAATTGCATCGCATTGTCTGAGTAGGTGTCATTCTATTCTGGGGGGTGGGGTGGGGCAGG
ACAGCAAGGGGGAGGATTGGGAAGAGAATAGCAGGCATGCTGGGGAGCGGCCGCAGGAACCCCTAGTGAT
GGAGTTGGCCACTCCCTCTCTGCGCGCTCGCTCGCTCACTGAGGCCGGGCGACCAAAGGTCGCCCGACGC
CCGGGCTTTGCCCGGGCGGCCTCAGTGAGCGAGCGAGCGCGCAGCTGCCTGCAGGGGCGCCTGATGCGGT
ATTTTCTCCTTACGCATCTGTGCGGTATTTCACACCGCATA
[95 nt withheld, positions 7392-7486]
T
[46 nt withheld, positions 7488-7533]
C
[141 nt withheld, positions 7535-7675]
CCTTTGACGTTGGAGTCCACGTTCTTT
[37 nt withheld, positions 7703-7739]
ACTCTATCTCGGGCTATTCTTTTGATTTATAAGGGATTTTGCCGATTTCGGTCTATTGGTTAAAAAATGA
GCTGATTTAACAAAAATTTAACGCGAATTTTAACAAAATATTAACGTTTACAATTTTATGGTGCACTCTC
AGTACAATCTGCTCTGATGCCGCATAGTTAAGCCAGCCCCGACACCCGCCAACACCCGCTGACGCGCCCT
GACGGGCTTGTCTGCTCCCGGCATCCGCTTACAGACAAGCTGTGACCGTCTCCGGGAGCTGCATGTGTCA
GAGGTTTTCACCGTCATCACCGAAACGCGCGAGACGAAAGGGCCTCGTGATACGCCTATTTTTATAGGTT
AATGTCATGATAATAATGGTTTCTTAGACGTCAGGTGGCACTTTTCGGGGAAATGTGCGCGGAACCCCTA
TTTGTTTATTTTTCTAAATACATTCAAATATGTATCCGCTCATGAGACAATAACCCTGATAAATGCTTCA
ATAATATTGAAAAAGGAAGAGTATGAGTATTCAACATTTCCGTGTCGCCCTTATTCCCTTTTTTGCGGCA
TTTTGCCTTCCTGTTTTTGCTCACCCAGAAACGCTGGTGAAAGTAAAAGATGCTGAAGATCAGTTGGGTG
CACGAGTGGGTTACATCGAACTGGATCTCAACAGCGGTAAGATCCTTGAGAGTTTTCGCCCCGAAGAACG
TTTTCCAATGATGAGCACTTTTAAAGTTCTGCTATGTGGCGCGGTATTATCCCGTATTGACGCCGGGCAA
GAGCAACTCGGTCGCCGCATACACTATTCTCAGAATGACTTGGTTGAGTACTCACCAGTCACAGAAAAGC
ATCTTACGGATGGCATGACAGTAAGAGAATTATGCAGTGCTGCCATAACCATGAGTGATAACACTGCGGC
CAACTTACTTCTGACAACGATCGGAGGACCGAAGGAGCTAACCGCTTTTTTGCACAACATGGGGGATCAT
GTAACTCGCCTTGATCGTTGGGAACCGGAGCTGAATGAAGCCATACCAAACGACGAGCGTGACACCACGA
TGCCTGTAGCAATGGCAACAACGTTGCGCAAACTATTAACTGGCGAACTACTTACTCTAGCTTCCCGGCA
ACAATTAATAGACTGGATGGAGGCGGATAAAGTTGCAGGACCACTTCTGCGCTCGGCCCTTCCGGCTGGC
TGGTTTATTGCTGATAAATCTGGAGCCGGTGAGCGTGGAAGCCGCGGTATCATTGCAGCACTGGGGCCAG
ATGGTAAGCCCTCCCGTATCGTAGTTATCTACACGACGGGGAGTCAGGCAACTATGGATGAACGAAATAG
ACAGATCGCTGAGATAGGTGCCTCACTGATTAAGCATTGGTAACTGTCAGACCAAGTTTACTCATATATA
CTTTAGATTGATTTAAAACTTCATTTTTAATTTAAAAGGATCTAGGTGAAGATCCTTTTTGATAATCTCA
TGACCAAAATCCCTTAACGTGAGTTTTCGTTCCACTGAGCGTCAGACCCCGTAGAAAAGATCAAAGGATC
TTC
